>Addgene plasmid #32292 | pMR150 | addgene partial sequence | sequence record 42754 | M13pUC-Fwd 5'-CCCAGTCACGACGTTGTAAAACG-3'
ACTCACTATAGGGCGAATTGGAGCTCCACCGCGGTGGCGGCCGCTCTAGAACTAGTGGATCCCCCGGGCT
GCAGGGGGGGGGGGGGGGGGGAA
