>Addgene plasmid #32292 | pMR150 | addgene partial sequence | sequence record 42755 | M13rev
CCTCACTAAGGGAACAAAAGCTGGTACCGGGCCCCCCCTCGAGGTCGACGGTATCGATAAGCTTGATATC
GAATTCCTGCAGGGGGGGGGGGGGGGGGGGGG
